>Addgene plasmid #220151 | Cra-GFP | addgene full sequence | sequence record 436631 | Addgene NGS Result
AGTTTCAATGGCCAGTCGGAGCATCAGGTGTGGATCGGTGGGCAGTTTACCTTCATCAAATTTGCCCATT
AACTCAGTTTCAATACGGTGCAGAGCCAGACAGGAAGGAATAATGTCAAGCCCCGGCCAGCAAGTGGGCT
TTATTGCATAAGTGACATCGTCCTTTTCCCCAAGATAGAAAGGCAGGAGAGTGTCTTCTGCATGAATATG
AAGATCTGGTACCCATCCGTGATACATTGAGGCTGTTCCCTGGGGGTCGTTACCTTCCACGAGCAAAACA
CGTAGCCCCTTCAGAGCCAGATCCTGAGCAAGATGAACAGAAACTGAGGTTTTGTAAACGCCACCTTTAT
GGGCAGCAACCCCGATCACCGGTGGAAATACGTCTTCAGCACGTCGCAATCGCGTACCAAACACATCACG
CATATGATTAATTTGTTCAATTGTATAACCAACACGTTGCTCAACCCGTCCTCGAATTTCCATATCCGGG
TGCGGTAGTCGCCCTGCTTTCTCGGCATCTCTGATAGCCTGAGAAGAAACCCCAACTAAATCCGCTGCTT
CACCTATTCTCCAGCGCCGGGTTATTTTCCTCGCTTCCGGGCTGTCATCATTAAACTGTGCAATGGCGAT
AGCCTTCGTCATTTCATGACCAGCGTTTATGCACTGGTTAAGTGTTTCCATGAGTTTCATTCTGAACATC
CTTTAATCATTGCTTTGCGTTTTTTTATTAAATCTTGCAATTTACTGCAAAGCAACAACAAAATCGCAAA
GTCATCAAAAAACCGCAAAGTTGTTTAAAATAAGAGCAACACTACAAAAGGAGATAAGAAGAGCACATAC
CTCAGTCACTTATTATCACTAGCGCTCGCCGCAGCCGTGTAACCGAGCATAGCGAGCGAACTGGCGAGGA
AGCAAAGAAGAACTGTTCTGTCAGATAGCTCTTACGCTCAGCGCAAGAAGAAATATCCACCGTGGGAAAA
ACTCCAGGTAGAGGTACACACGCGGATAGCCAATTCAGAGTAATAAACTGTGATAATCAACCCTCATCAA
TGATGACGAACTAACCCCCGATATCAAGTCACATGACGAAGGGAAAGAGAAGGAAATCAACTGTGACAAA
CTGCCCTCAAATTTGGCTTCCTTAAAAATTACAGTTCAAAAAGTATGAGAAAATCCATGCAGGCTGAAGG
AAACAGCAAAACTGTGACAAATTACCCTCAGTAGGTCAGAACAAATGTGACGAACCACCCTCAAATCTGT
GACAGATAACCCTCAGACTATCCTGTCGTCATGGAAGTGATATCGCGGAAGGAAAATACGATATGAGTCG
TCTGGCGGCCTTTCTTTTTCTCAATGTATGAGAGGCGCATTGGAGTTCTGCTGTTGATCTCATTAACACA
GACCTGCAGGAAGCGGCGGCGGAAGTCAGGCATACGCTGGTAACTTTGAGGCAGCTGGTAACGCTCTATG
ATCCAGTCGATTTTCAGAGAGACGATGCCTGAGCCATCCGGCTTACGATACTGACACAGGGATTCGTATA
AACGCATGGCATACGGATTGGTGATTTCTTTTGTTTCACTAAGCCGAAACTGCGTAAACCGGTTCTGTAA
CCCGATAAAGAAGGGAATGAGATATGGGTTGATATGTACACTGTAAAGCCCTCTGGATGGACTGTGCGCA
CGTTTGATAAACCAAGGAAAAGATTCATAGCCTTTTTCATCGCCGGCATCCTCTTCAGGGCGATAAAAAA
CCACTTCCTTCCCCGCGAAACTCTTCAATGCCTGCCGTATATCCTTACTGGCTTCCGCAGAGGTCAATCC
GAATATTTCAGCATATTTAGCAACATGGATCTCGCAGATACCGTCATGTTCCTGTAGGGTGCCATCAGAT
TTTCTGATCTGGTCAACGAACAGATACAGCATACGTTTTTGATCCCGGGAGAGACTATATGCCGCCTCAG
TGAGGTCGTTTGACTGGACGATTCGCGGGCTATTTTTACGTTTCTTGTGATTGATAACCGCTGTTTCCGC
CATGACAGATCCATGTGAAGTGTGACAAGTTTTTAGATTGTCACACTAAATAAAAAAGAGTCAATAAGCA
GGGATAACTTTGTGAAAAAACAGCTTCTTCTGAGGGCAATTTGTCACAGGGTTAAGGGCAATTTGTCACA
GACAGGACTGTCATTTGAGGGTGATTTGTCACACTGAAAGGGCAATTTGTCACAACACCTTCTCTAGAAC
CAGCATGGATAAAGGCCTACAAGGCGCTCTAAAAAAGAAGATCTAAAAACTATAAAAAAAATAATTATAA
AAATATCCCCGTGGATAAGTGGATAACCCCAAGGGAAGTTTTTTCAGGCATCGTGTGTAAGCAGAATATA
TAAGTGCTGTTCCCTGGTGCTTCCTCGCTCACTCGACCGGGAGGGTTCGAGAAGGGGGGGCACCCCCCTT
CGGCGTGCGCGGTCACGCGCACAGGGCGCAGCCCTGGTTAAAAACAAGGTTTATAAATATTGGTTTAAAA
GCAGGTTAAAAGACAGGTTAGCGGTGGCCGAAAAACGGGCGGAAACCCTTGCAAATGCTGGATTTTCTGC
CTGTGGACAGCCCCTCAAATGTCAATAGGTGCGCCCCTCATCTGTCAGCACTCTGCCCCTCAAGTGTCAA
GGATCGCGCCCCTCATCTGTCAGTAGTCGCGCCCCTCAAGTGTCAATACCGCAGGGCACTTATCCCCAGG
CTTGTCCACATCATCTGTGGGAAACTCGCGTAAAATCAGGCGTTTTCGCCGATTTGCGAGGCTGGCCAGC
TCCACGTCGCCGGCCGAAATCGAGCCTGCCCCTCATCTGTCAACGCCGCGCCGGGTGAGTCGGCCCCTCA
AGTGTCAACGTCCGCCCCTCATCTGTCAGTGAGGGCCAAGTTTTCCGCGAGGTATCCACAACGCCGGCGG
CCGGCCGCGGTGTCTCGCACACGGCTTCGACGGCGTTTCTGGCGCGTTTGCAGGGCCATAGACGGCCGCC
AGCCCAGCGGCGAGGGCAACCAGCCGAGGGCTTCGCCCTGTCGCTCGACTGCGGCGAGCACTACTGGCTG
TAAAAGGACAGACCACATCATGGTTCTGTGTTCATTAGGTTGTTCTGTCCATTGCTGACATAATCCGCTC
CACTTCAACGTAACACCGCACGAAGATTTCTATTGTTCCTGAAGGCATATTCAAATCGTTTTCGTTACCG
CTTGCTGGCATCATGACAGAACACTACTTCCTATAAACGCTACACAGGCTCCTGAGATTAATAATGCGGA
TCTCTACGATAATGGGAGATTTTCCCGACTGTTTCGTTCGCTTCTCAGTGGATAACAGCCAGCTTCTCTG
TTTAACAGACAAAAACAGCATATCCACTCAGTTCCACATTTCCATATAAAGGCCAAGGCATTTATTCTCA
GGATAATTGTTTCAGCATCGCAACCGCATCAGACTCCGGCATCGCAAACTGCACCCGGTGCCGGGCAGCC
ACATCCAGCGCAAAAACCTTCGTGTAGACTTCCGTTGAACTGATGGACTTATGTCCCATCAGGCTTTGCA
GAACTTTCAGCGGTATACCGGCATACAGCATGTGCATCGCATAGGAATGGCGGAACGTATGTGGTGTGAC
CGGAACAGAGAACGTCACACCGTCAGCAGCAGCGGCGGCAACCGCCTCCCCAATCCAGGTCCTGACCGTT
CTGTCCGTCACTTCCCAGATCCGCGCTTTCTCTGTCCTTCCTGTGCGACGGTTACGCCGCTCCATGAGCT
TATCGCGAATAAATACCTGTGACGGAAGATCACTTCGCAGAATAAATAAATCCTGGTGTCCCTGTTGATA
CCGGGAAGCCCTGGGCCAACTTTTGGCGAAAATGAGACGTTGATCGGCACGTAAGAGGTTCCAACTTTCA
CCATAATGAAATAAGATCACTACCGGGCGTATTTTTTGAGTTATCGAGATTTTCAGGAGCTAAGGAAGCT
AAAATGGAGAAAAAAATCACTGGATATACCACCGTTGATATATCCCAATGGCATCGTAAAGAACATTTTG
AGGCATTTCAGTCAGTTGCTCAATGTACCTATAACCAGACCGTTCAGCTGGATATTACGGCCTTTTTAAA
GACCGTAAAGAAAAATAAGCACAAGTTTTATCCGGCCTTTATTCACATTCTTGCCCGCCTGATGAATGCT
CATCCGGAATTTCGTATGGCAATGAAAGACGGTGAGCTGGTGATATGGGATAGTGTTCACCCTTGTTACA
CCGTTTTCCATGAGCAAACTGAAACGTTTTCATCGCTCTGGAGTGAATACCACGACGATTTCCGGCAGTT
TCTACACATATATTCGCAAGATGTGGCGTGTTACGGTGAAAACCTGGCCTATTTCCCTAAAGGGTTTATT
GAGAATATGTTTTTCGTCTCAGCCAATCCCTGGGTGAGTTTCACCAGTTTTGATTTAAACGTGGCCAATA
TGGACAACTTCTTCGCCCCCGTTTTCACGATGGGCAAATATTATACGCAAGGCGACAAGGTGCTGATGCC
GCTGGCGATTCAGGTTCATCATGCCGTTTGTGATGGCTTCCATGTCGGCAGAATGCTTAATGAATTACAA
CAGTACTGCGATGAGTGGCAGGGCGGGGCGTAATTTTTTTAAGGCAGTTATTGGTGCCCTTAAACGCCTG
GTTGCTACGCCTGAATAAGTGATAATAAGCGGATGAATGGCAGAAATTCGATGATAAGCTGTCAAACATG
AGAATTGGTCTCGACGAGTATGCTTGGATTCTCACCAATAAAAAACGCCCGGCGGCAACCGAGCGTTCTG
AACAAATCCAGATGGAGTTCTGAGGTCATTACTGGATCTATCAACAGGAGTCCAAGCGACGTCTGTGCAA
GTACTACTGTTCTGCAGTCACTTGAATTCGATACCCAGCTGTTATTTGTATAGTTCATCCATGCCATGTG
TAATCCCAGCAGCGGTTACAAACTCAAGAAGGACCATGTGGTCTCTCTTTTCGTTGGGATCTTTCGAAAG
GGCAGATTGTGTGGACAGGTAATGGTTGTCTGGTAAAAGGACAGGGCCATCGCCAATCGGAGTATTTTGT
TGATAATGGTCTGCTAGTTGAACGCTTCCATCTTCAATGTTGTGTCTAATTTTGAAGTTAACTTTGATTC
CATTCTTTTGTTTGTCTGCCATGATGTATACATTGTGTGAGTTATAGTTGTATTCCAATTTGTGTCCAAG
AATGTTTCCATCTTCTTTAAAATCAATACCTTTTAACTCGATTCTATTAACAAGGGTATCACCTTCAAAC
TTGACTTCAGCACGTGTCTTGTAGTTCCCGTCATCTTTGAAAAATATAGTTCTTTCCTGTACGTAACCTT
CGGGCATGGCACTCTTGAAAAAGTCATGCTGTTTCATGTGATCTGGGTATCTCGCAAAGCATTGAACACC
ATAACCGAAAGTAGTGACAAGTGTTGGCCACGGAACAGGTAGTTTTCCAGTAGTGCAAATAAATTTAAGG
GTAAGTTTTCCGTATGTTGCATCACCTTCACCCTCTCCACTGACAGAAAATTTGTGCCCATTAACATCAC
CATCTAATTCAACAAGAATTGGGACAACTCCAGTGAAAAGTTCTTCTCCTTTACGCATATTATACCTCCT
TAATTTAGTGTCATCTACAACTGGCATAATTGCCCCTTGCGTAAAATGTAAAAACCATAGCCATTGTACT
GGTATGGGTTAAATTCATTAACATCTAAGCGCAGAAAATTAACTGCGGCAACTGCTTTTATTCCAGGTTC
CCACTGATTTCGCAAAAAAAGCCCAACGTGACATGTTGGGCTGTAAATTGCGCATTGAGATCATTCCCTA
GGGACCGTCTCGAGAGAATCAATATTAATCCAACGCGTGGCATCAAATAAAACGAAAGGCTCAGTCGAAA
GACTGGGCCTTTCGTTTTATCTGTTGTTTGTCGGTGAACGCTCTCCTGAGTAGGACAAATCCGCCGCCCT
AGACTTAGGCGTTCGGCTGCGGCGAGCGGTATCAGCTCACTCAAAGAAGTGGGGCCCAGAGAGAATATTC
AGGCCAGTTATGCTTTCTGGCCTGTAACAAAGGACATTAAGTAAAGACAGATAAACGTAGACTAAAACGT
GGTCGCATCAGGGTGCTGGCTTTTCAAGTTCCTTAAGAATGGCCTCAATTTTCTCTATACACTCAGTTGG
AACACGGGACCTGTCCAGGTTAAGCACCATTTTATCGCCCTTATACAATACTGTCGCTCCAGGAGCAAAC
TGATGTCGTGAGCTTAAACTAGTTCTTGATGCAGATGACGTTTTAAGCACAGAAGTTAAAAGAGTGATAA
CTTCTTCAGCTTCAAATATCACCCCAGCTTTTTTCTGCTCATGAAGGTTAGATGCCTGCTGCTTAAGTAA
TTCCTCTTTATCTGTAAAGGCTTTTTGAAGTGCATCACCTGACCGGGCAGATAGTTCACCGGGGTGAGAA
AAAAGAGCAACAACTGATTTAGGCAATTTGGCGGTGTTGATACAGCGGGTAATAATCTTACGTGAAATAT
TTTCCGCATCAGCCAGCGCAGAAATATTTCCAGCAAATTCATTCTGCAATCGGCTTGCATAACGCTGACC
ACGTTCATAAGCACTTGTTGGGCGATAATCGTTACCCAATCTGGATAATGCAGCCATCTGCTCATCATCC
AGCTCGCCAACCAGAACACGATAATCACTTTCGGTAAGTGCAGCAGCTTTACGACGGCGACTCCCATCGG
CAATTTCTATGACACCAGATACTCTTCGACCGAACGCCGGTGTCTGTTGACCAGTCAGTAGAAAAGAAGG
GATGAGATCATCCAGTGCGTCCTCAGTAAGCAGCTCCTGGTCACGTTCATTACCTGACCATACCCGAGAG
GTCTTCTCAACACTATCACCCCGGAGCACTTCAAGAGTAAACTTCACATCCCGACCACATACAGGCAAAG
TAATGGCATTACCGCGAGCCATTACTCCTACGCGCGCAATTAACGAATCCACCATCGGGGCAGCTGGTGT
CGATAACGAAGTATCTTCAACCGGTTGAGTATTGAGCGTATGTTTTGGAATAACAGGCGCACGCTTCATT
ATCTAATCTCCCAGCGTGGTTTAATCAGACGATCGAAAATTTCATTGCAGACAGGTTCCCAAATAGAAAG
AGCATTTCTCCAGGCACCAGTTGAAGAGCGTTGATCAATGGCCTGTTCAAAAACAGTTCTCATCCGGATC
TGACCTTTACCAACTTCATCCGTTTCACGTACAACATTTTTTAGAACCATGCTTCCCCAGGCATCCCGAA
TTTGCTCCTCCATCCACGGGGACTGAGAGCCATTACTATTGCTGTATTTGGTAAGCAAAATACGTACATC
AGGCTCGAACCCTTTAAGATCAACGTTCTTGAGCAGATCACGAAGCATATCGAAAAACTGCAGTGCGGAG
GTGTAGTCAAACAACTCAGCAGGCGTGGGAACAATCAGCACATCAGCAGCACATACGACATTAATCGTGC
CGATACCCAGGTTAGGCGCGCTGTCAATAACTATGACATCATAGTCATGAGCAAC
Features (pLannotate 1.2.2; 15 found; start..end, strand, type, name):
   1025..1275    -  misc_feature   incC: incC; incompatibility region of the bacterial F plasmid
   1278..2033    -  CDS            repE: replication initiation protein for the bacterial F plasmid; repE
   2124..2343    -  rep_origin     ori2: secondary origin of replication for the bacterial F plasmid; also known as oriS
   2419..3033    -  rep_origin     oriV: origin of replication for the bacterial F plasmid
   3431..3775    -  CDS            resD (fragment): REDF_ECOLI - Also known as D. Protein inferred from homology: Swiss-Prot protein existence level 3. Acts as a repressor of transcription and as a site-specific resolvase that cleaves at the RfsF site. From Escherichia coli (strain K12).
   3891..3993    +  promoter       cat promoter: promoter of the E. coli cat gene encoding chloramphenicol acetyltransferase
   3994..4650    +  CDS            cat: CAT_ECOLX - Experimental evidence at protein level: Swiss-Prot protein existence level 1. This enzyme is an effector of chloramphenicol resistance in bacteria. From Escherichia coli. This protein is used as a marker in many commonly used cloning vectors, such as pACYC184.
   4738..4755    -  promoter       tet promoter (fragment): E. coli promoter for tetracycline efflux protein gene
   4788..4882    -  terminator     lambda t0 terminator: transcription terminator from phage lambda
   4945..5658    -  CDS            hfriFP: hfriFP is a fluorescent protein published in 2013, derived from Herbaspirillum frisingense.
   5782..5865    -  CDS            fruL: LPFS_ECO57 - Protein uncertain: Swiss-Prot protein existence level 5. From Escherichia coli O157:H7.
   5924..6010    +  terminator     rrnB T1 terminator: Escherichia coli rrnB; transcription terminator T1 from the E. coli rrnB gene
   6072..6095    -  misc_feature   sopC (fragment): sopC; centromere-like partitioning region of the bacterial F plasmid
   6171..7139    -  CDS            sopB: SOPB_ECOLI - Also known as B. Experimental evidence at protein level: Swiss-Prot protein existence level 1. Control of plasmid partitioning; required to recognize the cis-acting. Binds specifically with the DNA segment containing the sopC region. SopB is trans-acting. From Escherichia coli (strain K12).
   7139..699     -  CDS            sopA (across the origin): partitioning protein for the bacterial F plasmid; sopA
