[The description below was written by a language model from this plasmid's Addgene catalogue record and pLannotate feature annotations shown in this document.]
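Description:
Cra-GFP is a low-copy bacterial reporter plasmid built on a pBAC backbone, in which the natural promoter of the Escherichia coli global regulator Cra drives a fluorescent protein so that the promoter's transcriptional dynamics can be followed in living cells. The 7.6 kb sequence carries the replication and maintenance machinery of the F plasmid: the ori2/oriS origin with its initiator repE and the incC incompatibility region, an additional oriV origin, and the sopA and sopB partitioning genes along with a fragment of the centromere-like sopC site. A fragment of the resD resolvase gene is also present. Together these elements keep the plasmid at a very low, stably inherited copy number, which limits the titration and dosage artefacts a multicopy reporter can introduce. Selection is by chloramphenicol, through the cat gene under its own promoter.

The insert is recorded as the Cra promoter only, made by gene synthesis. In the feature table the reporter cassette sits on the minus strand: a roughly 714 bp fluorescent protein coding sequence followed by the phage lambda t0 terminator, with an rrnB T1 terminator on the far side of the upstream region, presumably insulating the cassette from read-through transcription. The automated annotation labels the reporter as hfriFP, whereas the plasmid name indicates GFP, so this label is probably a homology-based call rather than the depositor's designation. The promoter itself is not annotated, but a short fruL-like feature lies immediately upstream of the reporter, where the synthesized promoter fragment would be expected. The plasmid belongs to a library of reporters for E. coli global regulators of gene expression.
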