Addgene plasmid #220151: Cra-GFP
Purpose: To track the natural Cra promoter's transcriptional dynamics
Depositing lab: Andre Sanches Ribeiro. Depositing organization: Tampere University. Publication: A library of reporters of the global regulators of gene expression in Escherichia coli. Dash S, Jagadeesan R, Baptista ISC, Chauhan V, Kandavalli V, Oliveira SMD, Ribeiro AS. mSystems. 2024 Jun 18;9(6):e0006524. doi: 10.1128/msystems.00065-24. Epub 2024 Apr 30. PubMed 38687030.
Backbone
  Vector backbone: pBAC (Addgene Plasmid #13423)
  Vector type: Bacterial Expression
Growth in bacteria
  Bacterial resistance: Chloramphenicol, 25 μg/mL
  Growth temperature: 37°C
  Growth strain: DH5alpha
  Copy number: Low Copy
Gene/Insert
  Gene/Insert name: Cra promoter only
  Species: Escherichia coli
  Cloning method: Gene Synthesis
Terms and licenses: Academic/Nonprofit Terms; Industry Terms: Not Available to Industry
Depositor comments: Please visit https://www.biorxiv.org/content/10.1101/2023.11.28.568972v1 for bioRxiv preprint.
How to cite: Cra-GFP was a gift from Andre Sanches Ribeiro (Addgene plasmid # 220151 ; http://n2t.net/addgene:220151 ; RRID:Addgene_220151)
